Addgene plasmid #100778: HA-CPI-17-T38E-NLS
Purpose: Mammalian expression of CPI-17 phospho-mimetic nuclear
Depositing lab: Joseph Gordon. Depositing organization: University of Manitoba.
Backbone
  Vector backbone: pcDNA3.1(+)
  Backbone size w/o insert (bp): 5400
  Vector type: Mammalian Expression
Growth in bacteria
  Bacterial resistance: Ampicillin, 100 μg/mL
  Growth temperature: 37°C
  Growth strain: DH5alpha
  Copy number: High Copy
Gene/Insert
  Gene/Insert name: CPI-17-T38E-NLS
  Species: H. sapiens (human)
  Insert size (bp): 486
  Mutation: T38E
  Entrez Gene: PPP1R14A (a.k.a. PPP1INL)
  Promoter: CMV
  Tag / fusion protein: HA (N terminal on insert)
  Cloning method: Restriction Enzyme; 5′ cloning site BamHI (not destroyed); 3′ cloning site XhoI (not destroyed)
  Sequencing primers: 5′ T7; 3′ Sp6
Terms and licenses: Academic/Nonprofit Terms; Industry Terms: Not Available to Industry
How to cite: HA-CPI-17-T38E-NLS was a gift from Joseph Gordon (Addgene plasmid # 100778 ; http://n2t.net/addgene:100778 ; RRID:Addgene_100778)
