[The description below was written by a language model from this plasmid's Addgene catalogue record and pLannotate feature annotations shown in this document.]
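Description:
HA-CPI-17-T38E-NLS is a mammalian expression plasmid built on the pcDNA3.1(+) backbone. It carries a modified human CPI-17 (PPP1R14A) coding sequence cloned between the BamHI and XhoI sites, both of which remain intact. In bacteria it replicates from a high-copy ColE1/pUC-type origin and is selected with ampicillin through the β-lactamase gene. An f1 origin is also present. For mammalian cells, the backbone has an SV40 promoter-driven neomycin phosphotransferase cassette with an SV40 polyadenylation signal, which would allow G418 selection of stable transfectants.

The insert is transcribed from the CMV immediate-early enhancer and promoter and terminated by the bovine growth hormone polyadenylation signal. An HA epitope sits at the N-terminus for detection or immunoprecipitation. The annotation tool labels it as a short fragment of a 3xHA element, which fits a single HA tag. CPI-17 inhibits the protein phosphatase 1 catalytic subunit, and its inhibitory potency rises more than a thousand-fold when it is phosphorylated. The T38E substitution is recorded as a phospho-mimetic change intended to mimic this activated state. A nuclear localization signal is included according to the construct name and stated purpose, but it is not annotated separately in the feature table; it may lie in the unannotated stretch after the PPP1R14A coding region. T7 and SP6 promoters flank the insert and serve as sequencing primer sites. A few short annotated fragments (HIV-1 LTR, ble, lacI) are probably incidental sequence matches and not functional elements.

The plasmid is intended for expressing a constitutively active-like, nuclear-targeted form of CPI-17 in mammalian cells, presumably to study its effects in the nucleus.
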