Features (pLannotate 1.2.2; 22 found; start..end, strand, type, name):
     11..390     +  enhancer       CMV enhancer: human cytomegalovirus immediate early enhancer
    391..594     +  promoter       CMV promoter: human cytomegalovirus (CMV) immediate early promoter
    590..623     +  LTR            5' LTR (truncated) (fragment): truncated 5' long terminal repeat (LTR) from HIV-1
    639..657     +  promoter       T7 promoter: promoter for bacteriophage T7 RNA polymerase
    683..708     +  CDS            3xHA (fragment): three tandem HA epitope tags
    734..1174    +  CDS            PPP1R14A: PP14A_HUMAN - Also known as CPI17, PPP1INL. Experimental evidence at protein level: Swiss-Prot protein existence level 1. Inhibitor of PPP1CA. Has over 1000-fold higher inhibitory activity when phosphorylated, creating a molecular switch for regulating the phosphorylation status of PPP1CA substrates and smooth muscle contraction. From Homo sapiens (Human).
   1247..1265    -  promoter       SP6 promoter: promoter for bacteriophage SP6 RNA polymerase
   1291..1515    +  polyA_signal   bGH poly(A) signal: bovine growth hormone polyadenylation signal
   1519..1540    +  promoter       SV40 promoter (fragment): SV40 enhancer and early promoter
   1561..1989    +  rep_origin     f1 ori (sequence partly withheld): f1 bacteriophage origin of replication; arrow indicates direction of (+) strand synthesis
   2003..2332    +  promoter       SV40 promoter: SV40 enhancer and early promoter
   2399..3190    +  CDS            neo: KKA2_KLEPN - Also known as kan, nptII. Experimental evidence at protein level: Swiss-Prot protein existence level 1. Resistance to kanamycin, neomycin, paromomycin, ribostamycin, butirosin and gentamicin B. From Klebsiella pneumoniae.
   3214..3372    +  CDS            ble (fragment): BLE_KLEPN - Experimental evidence at protein level: Swiss-Prot protein existence level 1. Binding protein with a strong affinity to the bleomycin family of antibiotics. Binds to CL990; an antimitotic-antibiotic compound. From Klebsiella pneumoniae.
   3367..3488    +  polyA_signal   SV40 poly(A) signal: SV40 polyadenylation signal
   3561..3577    -  protein_bind   lac operator: The lac repressor binds to the lac operator to inhibit transcription in E. coli. This inhibition can be relieved by adding lactose or isopropyl-β-D-thiogalactopyranoside (IPTG). lac repressor encoded by lacI
   3585..3615    -  promoter       lac promoter: promoter for the E. coli lac operon
   3630..3651    -  protein_bind   CAP binding site: CAP binding activates transcription in the presence of cAMP. E. coli catabolite activator protein
   3664..3756    -  CDS            lacI (fragment): lac repressor; lacI; The lac repressor binds to the lac operator to inhibit transcription in E. coli. This inhibition can be relieved by adding lactose or isopropyl-β-D-thiogalactopyranoside (IPTG).
   3939..4527    -  rep_origin     ori: high-copy-number ColE1/pMB1/pBR322/pUC origin of replication
   4698..5558    -  CDS            AmpR: β-lactamase; bla; confers resistance to ampicillin, carbenicillin, and related antibiotics
   5559..5663    -  promoter       AmpR promoter: bla
   5722..5774    -  misc_feature   bom (fragment): basis of mobility region from pBR322
>Addgene plasmid #100778 | HA-CPI-17-T38E-NLS | addgene full sequence | sequence record 193198 | Addgene NGS Result
TATACGCGTTGACATTGATTATTGACTAGTTATTAATAGTAATCAATTACGGGGTCATTAGTTCATAGCC
CATATATGGAGTTCCGCGTTACATAACTTACGGTAAATGGCCCGCCTGGCTGACCGCCCAACGACCCCCG
CCCATTGACGTCAATAATGACGTATGTTCCCATAGTAACGCCAATAGGGACTTTCCATTGACGTCAATGG
GTGGAGTATTTACGGTAAACTGCCCACTTGGCAGTACATCAAGTGTATCATATGCCAAGTACGCCCCCTA
TTGACGTCAATGACGGTAAATGGCCCGCCTGGCATTATGCCCAGTACATGACCTTATGGGACTTTCCTAC
TTGGCAGTACATCTACGTATTAGTCATCGCTATTACCATGGTGATGCGGTTTTGGCAGTACATCAATGGG
CGTGGATAGCGGTTTGACTCACGGGGATTTCCAAGTCTCCACCCCATTGACGTCAATGGGAGTTTGTTTT
GGCACCAAAATCAACGGGACTTTCCAAAATGTCGTAACAACTCCGCCCCATTGACGCAAATGGGCGGTAG
GCGTGTACGGTGGGAGGTCTATATAAGCAGAGCTCTCTGGCTAACTAGAGAACCCACTGCTTACTGGCTT
ATCGAAATTAATACGACTCACTATAGGGAGACCCAAGCTTGGTACCATGGCGTACCCATACGATGTTCCA
GATTACGCCGGATCCATCGATGTCGACGAATTCATGGCAGCTCAGCGGCTGGGCAAGCGCGTGCTGAGCA
AGCTGCAGTCTCCATCGCGGGCCCGCGGGCCAGGGGGCAGTCCCGGGGGGCTGCAGAAGCGGCACGCGCG
CGTCGAGGTCAAGTATGACCGGCGGGAGCTGCAGCGGCGGCTGGACGTGGAGAAGTGGATCGACGGGCGC
CTGGAGGAGCTGTACCGCGGCATGGAGGCAGACATGCCCGATGAGATCAACATTGATGAATTGTTGGAGT
TAGAGAGTGAAGAGGAGAGAAGCCGGAAAATCCAGGGACTCCTGAAGTCATGTGGGAAACCTGTCGAGGA
CTTCATCCAGGAGCTGCTGGCAAAGCTTCAAGGCCTCCACAGGCAGCCCGGCCTCCGCCAGCCAAGCCCC
TCCCACGACGGCAGCCTCAGCCCCCTCCAGGACCGGGCCCGGACTGCTCACCCCGGTGGAGGTCCACCTA
AAAAGAAGCGGAAAGTGGGTGGAGGTTGACTCGAGCATGCATCTAGAGGGCCCTATTCTATAGTGTCACC
TAAATGCTAGAGCTCGCTGATCAGCCTCGACTGTGCCTTCTAGTTGCCAGCCATCTGTTGTTTGCCCCTC
CCCCGTGCCTTCCTTGACCCTGGAAGGTGCCACTCCCACTGTCCTTTCCTAATAAAATGAGGAAATTGCA
TCGCATTGTCTGAGTAGGTGTCATTCTATTCTGGGGGGTGGGGTGGGGCAGGACAGCAAGGGGGAGGATT
GGGAAGACAATAGCAGGCATGCTGGGGATGCGGTGGGCTCTATGGCTTCTGAGGCGGAAAGAACCAGCTG
GGGCTCTAGGGGGTATCCCC
[124 nt withheld, positions 1561-1684]
C
[91 nt withheld, positions 1686-1776]
A
[49 nt withheld, positions 1778-1826]
CCTTTGACGTTGGAGTCCACGTTCTTT
[37 nt withheld, positions 1854-1890]
ACCCTATCTCGGTCTATTCTTTTGATTTATAAGGGATTTTGCCGATTTCGGCCTATTGGTTAAAAAATGA
GCTGATTTAACAAAAATTTAACGCGAATTAATTCTGTGGAATGTGTGTCAGTTAGGGTGTGGAAAGTCCC
CAGGCTCCCCAGCAGGCAGAAGTATGCAAAGCATGCATCTCAATTAGTCAGCAACCAGGTGTGGAAAGTC
CCCAGGCTCCCCAGCAGGCAGAAGTATGCAAAGCATGCATCTCAATTAGTCAGCAACCATAGTCCCGCCC
CTAACTCCGCCCATCCCGCCCCTAACTCCGCCCAGTTCCGCCCATTCTCCGCCCCATGGCTGACTAATTT
TTTTTATTTATGCAGAGGCCGAGGCCGCCTCTGCCTCTGAGCTATTCCAGAAGTAGTGAGGAGGCTTTTT
TGGAGGCCTAGGCTTTTGCAAAAAGCTCCCGGGAGCTTGTATATCCATTTTCGGATCTGATCAAGAGACA
GGATGAGGATCGTTTCGCATGATTGAACAAGATGGATTGCACGCAGGTTCTCCGGCCGCTTGGGTGGAGA
GGCTATTCGGCTATGACTGGGCACAACAGACAATCGGCTGCTCTGATGCCGCCGTGTTCCGGCTGTCAGC
GCAGGGGCGCCCGGTTCTTTTTGTCAAGACCGACCTGTCCGGTGCCCTGAATGAACTGCAGGACGAGGCA
GCGCGGCTATCGTGGCTGGCCACGACGGGCGTTCCTTGCGCAGCTGTGCTCGACGTTGTCACTGAAGCGG
GAAGGGACTGGCTGCTATTGGGCGAAGTGCCGGGGCAGGATCTCCTGTCATCTCACCTTGCTCCTGCCGA
GAAAGTATCCATCATGGCTGATGCAATGCGGCGGCTGCATACGCTTGATCCGGCTACCTGCCCATTCGAC
CACCAAGCGAAACATCGCATCGAGCGAGCACGTACTCGGATGGAAGCCGGTCTTGTCGATCAGGATGATC
TGGACGAAGAGCATCAGGGGCTCGCGCCAGCCGAACTGTTCGCCAGGCTCAAGGCGCGCATGCCCGACGG
CGAGGATCTCGTCGTGACCCATGGCGATGCCTGCTTGCCGAATATCATGGTGGAAAATGGCCGCTTTTCT
GGATTCATCGACTGTGGCCGGCTGGGTGTGGCGGACCGCTATCAGGACATAGCGTTGGCTACCCGTGATA
TTGCTGAAGAGCTTGGCGGCGAATGGGCTGACCGCTTCCTCGTGCTTTACGGTATCGCCGCTCCCGATTC
GCAGCGCATCGCCTTCTATCGCCTTCTTGACGAGTTCTTCTGAGCGGGACTCTGGGGTTCGAAATGACCG
ACCAAGCGACGCCCAACCTGCCATCACGAGATTTCGATTCCACCGCCGCCTTCTATGAAAGGTTGGGCTT
CGGAATCGTTTTCCGGGACGCCGGCTGGATGATCCTCCAGCGCGGGGATCTCATGCTGGAGTTCTTCGCC
CACCCCAACTTGTTTATTGCAGCTTATAATGGTTACAAATAAAGCAATAGCATCACAAATTTCACAAATA
AAGCATTTTTTTCACTGCATTCTAGTTGTGGTTTGTCCAAACTCATCAATGTATCTTATCATGTCTGTAT
ACCGTCGACCTCTAGCTAGAGCTTGGCGTAATCATGGTCATAGCTGTTTCCTGTGTGAAATTGTTATCCG
CTCACAATTCCACACAACATACGAGCCGGAAGCATAAAGTGTAAAGCCTGGGGTGCCTAATGAGTGAGCT
AACTCACATTAATTGCGTTGCGCTCACTGCCCGCTTTCCAGTCGGGAAACCTGTCGTGCCAGCTGCATTA
ATGAATCGGCCAACGCGCGGGGAGAGGCGGTTTGCGTATTGGGCGCTCTTCCGCTTCCTCGCTCACTGAC
TCGCTGCGCTCGGTCGTTCGGCTGCGGCGAGCGGTATCAGCTCACTCAAAGGCGGTAATACGGTTATCCA
CAGAATCAGGGGATAACGCAGGAAAGAACATGTGAGCAAAAGGCCAGCAAAAGGCCAGGAACCGTAAAAA
GGCCGCGTTGCTGGCGTTTTTCCATAGGCTCCGCCCCCCTGACGAGCATCACAAAAATCGACGCTCAAGT
CAGAGGTGGCGAAACCCGACAGGACTATAAAGATACCAGGCGTTTCCCCCTGGAAGCTCCCTCGTGCGCT
CTCCTGTTCCGACCCTGCCGCTTACCGGATACCTGTCCGCCTTTCTCCCTTCGGGAAGCGTGGCGCTTTC
TCATAGCTCACGCTGTAGGTATCTCAGTTCGGTGTAGGTCGTTCGCTCCAAGCTGGGCTGTGTGCACGAA
CCCCCCGTTCAGCCCGACCGCTGCGCCTTATCCGGTAACTATCGTCTTGAGTCCAACCCGGTAAGACACG
ACTTATCGCCACTGGCAGCAGCCACTGGTAACAGGATTAGCAGAGCGAGGTATGTAGGCGGTGCTACAGA
GTTCTTGAAGTGGTGGCCTAACTACGGCTACACTAGAAGAACAGTATTTGGTATCTGCGCTCTGCTGAAG
CCAGTTACCTTCGGAAAAAGAGTTGGTAGCTCTTGATCCGGCAAACAAACCACCGCTGGTAGCGGTGGTT
TTTTTGTTTGCAAGCAGCAGATTACGCGCAGAAAAAAAGGATCTCAAGAAGATCCTTTGATCTTTTCTAC
GGGGTCTGACGCTCAGTGGAACGAAAACTCACGTTAAGGGATTTTGGTCATGAGATTATCAAAAAGGATC
TTCACCTAGATCCTTTTAAATTAAAAATGAAGTTTTAAATCAATCTAAAGTATATATGAGTAAACTTGGT
CTGACAGTTACCAATGCTTAATCAGTGAGGCACCTATCTCAGCGATCTGTCTATTTCGTTCATCCATAGT
TGCCTGACTCCCCGTCGTGTAGATAACTACGATACGGGAGGGCTTACCATCTGGCCCCAGTGCTGCAATG
ATACCGCGAGACCCACGCTCACCGGCTCCAGATTTATCAGCAATAAACCAGCCAGCCGGAAGGGCCGAGC
GCAGAAGTGGTCCTGCAACTTTATCCGCCTCCATCCAGTCTATTAATTGTTGCCGGGAAGCTAGAGTAAG
TAGTTCGCCAGTTAATAGTTTGCGCAACGTTGTTGCCATTGCTACAGGCATCGTGGTGTCACGCTCGTCG
TTTGGTATGGCTTCATTCAGCTCCGGTTCCCAACGATCAAGGCGAGTTACATGATCCCCCATGTTGTGCA
AAAAAGCGGTTAGCTCCTTCGGTCCTCCGATCGTTGTCAGAAGTAAGTTGGCCGCAGTGTTATCACTCAT
GGTTATGGCAGCACTGCATAATTCTCTTACTGTCATGCCATCCGTAAGATGCTTTTCTGTGACTGGTGAG
TACTCAACCAAGTCATTCTGAGAATAGTGTATGCGGCGACCGAGTTGCTCTTGCCCGGCGTCAATACGGG
ATAATACCGCGCCACATAGCAGAACTTTAAAAGTGCTCATCATTGGAAAACGTTCTTCGGGGCGAAAACT
CTCAAGGATCTTACCGCTGTTGAGATCCAGTTCGATGTAACCCACTCGTGCACCCAACTGATCTTCAGCA
TCTTTTACTTTCACCAGCGTTTCTGGGTGAGCAAAAACAGGAAGGCAAAATGCCGCAAAAAAGGGAATAA
GGGCGACACGGAAATGTTGAATACTCATACTCTTCCTTTTTCAATATTATTGAAGCATTTATCAGGGTTA
TTGTCTCATGAGCGGATACATATTTGAATGTATTTAGAAAAATAAACAAATAGGGGTTCCGCGCACATTT
CCCCGAAAAGTGCCACCTGACGTCGACGGATCGGGAGATCTCCCGATCCCCTATGGTGCACTCTCAGTAC
AATCTGCTCTGATGCCGCATAGTTAAGCCAGTATCTGCTCCCTGCTTGTGTGTTGGAGGTCGCTGAGTAG
TGCGCGAGCAAAATTTAAGCTACAACAAGGCAAGGCTTGACCGACAATTGCATGAAGAATCTGCTTAGGG
TTAGGCGTTTTGCGCTGCTTCGCGATGTACGGGCCAGA
